Addgene plasmid #118203: Lenti-(BB)-hPGK-KRAB-dCas9-P2A-BlastR rs11257655-guide4
Purpose: CRISPR-mediated repression of human islet enhancer containing T2D-associated variant rs11257655 (CDC123/CAMK1D GWAS locus)
Depositing lab: Jorge Ferrer. Depositing organization: Imperial College London. Publication: Human pancreatic islet three-dimensional chromatin architecture provides insights into the genetics of type 2 diabetes. Miguel-Escalada I, Bonas-Guarch S, Cebola I, Ponsa-Cobas J, Mendieta-Esteban J, Atla G, Javierre BM, Rolando DMY, Farabella I, Morgan CC, Garcia-Hurtado J, Beucher A, Moran I, Pasquali L, Ramos-Rodriguez M, Appel EVR, Linneberg A, Gjesing AP, Witte DR, Pedersen O, Grarup N, Ravassard P, Torrents D, Mercader JM, Piemonti L, Berney T, de Koning EJP, Kerr-Conte J, Pattou F, Fedko IO, Groop L, Prokopenko I, Hansen T, Marti-Renom MA, Fraser P, Ferrer J. Nat Genet. 2019 Jun 28. pii: 10.1038/s41588-019-0457-0. doi: 10.1038/s41588-019-0457-0. PubMed 31253982.
Backbone
  Vector backbone: Lenti-(BB)-hPGK-KRAB-dCas9-P2A-BlastR
  Backbone manufacturer: Jorge Ferrer
  Vector type: Mammalian Expression, Lentiviral, CRISPR
  Selectable markers: Blasticidin
Growth in bacteria
  Bacterial resistance: Ampicillin, 100 μg/mL
  Growth temperature: 37°C
  Growth strain: Stbl3
  Copy number: High Copy
Gene/Insert
  Gene/Insert name: KRAB-dCas9-2A-BlastR
  gRNA/shRNA sequence: GAATATGACACAACTTCCAG
  Species: H. sapiens (human)
  Promoter: hPGK and U6
  Tag / fusion protein: HA (C terminal on insert)
  Cloning method: Restriction Enzyme; 5′ cloning site Unknown (destroyed during cloning); 3′ cloning site Unknown (destroyed during cloning)
  Sequencing primers: 5′ GATCCGCCACCATGGATGC
Terms and licenses: Academic/Nonprofit Terms; Industry Terms: Not Available to Industry
Depositor comments: Please visit https://www.biorxiv.org/content/early/2018/08/27/400291 for bioRxiv preprint. Note: Plasmid contains a N1396S mutation in dCas9. This mutation is not known to affect plasmid function.
How to cite: Lenti-(BB)-hPGK-KRAB-dCas9-P2A-BlastR rs11257655-guide4 was a gift from Jorge Ferrer (Addgene plasmid # 118203 ; http://n2t.net/addgene:118203 ; RRID:Addgene_118203)
