[The description below was written by a language model from this plasmid's Addgene catalogue record and pLannotate feature annotations shown in this document.]
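Description:
Lenti-(BB)-hPGK-KRAB-dCas9-P2A-BlastR rs11257655-guide4 is an all-in-one lentiviral CRISPR interference plasmid of about 13.4 kb for mammalian cells. It is maintained in E. coli as a high-copy plasmid through a ColE1/pUC-type origin with ampicillin resistance. The backbone also carries an f1 origin and an SV40/EM7-driven bleomycin/Zeocin resistance cassette, which lies outside the viral transfer region. The viral portion has a third-generation, self-inactivating layout. A CMV enhancer/promoter drives a truncated HIV-1 5' LTR, followed by the Ψ packaging signal, a gag fragment, the RRE and the cPPT/CTS. Downstream of the payload sit a WPRE, a ΔU3 3' LTR and a bGH polyadenylation signal.

Two expression units lie between the LTRs. A human U6 Pol III promoter drives a single guide RNA made of a 20-nt spacer and the S. pyogenes gRNA scaffold; the circular sequence is numbered so that this unit spans the origin. The human PGK promoter then drives the ZNF10 KRAB repression domain fused to catalytically dead Cas9. According to the record, this fusion has a C-terminal HA tag and is linked through a P2A peptide to blasticidin S deaminase, so transduced cells can be selected with blasticidin. The annotation tool labels the nuclease simply as Cas9, and neither the HA tag nor the P2A appears in the feature table. The depositor notes an N1396S substitution in dCas9 that is not known to affect function.

The guide directs KRAB-dCas9 to a human pancreatic islet enhancer containing the type 2 diabetes-associated variant rs11257655 at the CDC123/CAMK1D GWAS locus. Repressing the enhancer in this way allows its regulatory targets to be tested. The name indicates it is the fourth guide designed for this region.
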