Features (pLannotate 1.2.2; 34 found; start..end, strand, type, name):
      1..76      +  misc_RNA       gRNA scaffold: guide RNA scaffold for the Streptococcus pyogenes CRISPR/Cas9 system
    107..617     +  promoter       hPGK promoter: human phosphoglycerate kinase 1 promoter
    666..851     +  CDS            KRAB: Krüppel-associated box (KRAB) transcriptional repression domain from the human zinc finger protein ZNF10 (Margolin et al., 1994)
    873..4976    +  CDS            Cas9: Cas9 (Csn1) endonuclease from the Streptococcus pyogenes Type II CRISPR/Cas system generates RNA-guided double strand breaks in DNA
   5175..5573    +  CDS            BSD: blasticidin S deaminase; Aspergillus terreus BSD; confers resistance to blasticidin
   5574..5595    +  misc_feature   MCS (fragment): pBluescript multiple cloning site
   5598..6186    +  misc_feature   WPRE: woodchuck hepatitis virus posttranscriptional regulatory element
   6237..6256    +  misc_feature   cPPT/CTS (fragment): central polypurine tract and central termination sequence of HIV-1
   6258..6491    +  LTR            3' LTR (ΔU3): self-inactivating 3' long terminal repeat (LTR) from HIV-1
   6523..6747    +  polyA_signal   bGH poly(A) signal: bovine growth hormone polyadenylation signal
   6751..6772    +  promoter       SV40 promoter (fragment): SV40 enhancer and early promoter
   6793..7221    +  rep_origin     f1 ori (sequence partly withheld): f1 bacteriophage origin of replication; arrow indicates direction of (+) strand synthesis
   7235..7564    +  promoter       SV40 promoter: SV40 enhancer and early promoter
   7612..7659    +  promoter       EM7 promoter: synthetic bacterial promoter&nbsp
   7678..8052    +  CDS            BleoR: antibiotic-binding protein; Sh ble from Streptoalloteichus hindustanus; confers resistance to bleomycin, phleomycin, and Zeocin™
   8062..8187    +  CDS            ble (fragment): BLE_KLEPN - Experimental evidence at protein level: Swiss-Prot protein existence level 1. Binding protein with a strong affinity to the bleomycin family of antibiotics. Binds to CL990; an antimitotic-antibiotic compound. From Klebsiella pneumoniae.
   8182..8303    +  polyA_signal   SV40 poly(A) signal: SV40 polyadenylation signal
   8374..8396    -  protein_bind   lac operator (fragment): The lac repressor binds to the lac operator to inhibit transcription in E. coli. This inhibition can be relieved by adding lactose or isopropyl-β-D-thiogalactopyranoside (IPTG). lac repressor encoded by lacI
   8400..8430    -  promoter       lac promoter: promoter for the E. coli lac operon
   8445..8466    -  protein_bind   CAP binding site: CAP binding activates transcription in the presence of cAMP. E. coli catabolite activator protein
   8479..8571    -  CDS            lacI (fragment): lac repressor; lacI; The lac repressor binds to the lac operator to inhibit transcription in E. coli. This inhibition can be relieved by adding lactose or isopropyl-β-D-thiogalactopyranoside (IPTG).
   8754..9342    -  rep_origin     ori: high-copy-number ColE1/pMB1/pBR322/pUC origin of replication
   9513..10373   -  CDS            AmpR: β-lactamase; bla; confers resistance to ampicillin, carbenicillin, and related antibiotics
  10374..10478   -  promoter       AmpR promoter: bla
  10537..10589   -  misc_feature   bom (fragment): basis of mobility region from pBR322
  10744..11123   +  enhancer       CMV enhancer: human cytomegalovirus immediate early enhancer
  11124..11323   +  promoter       CMV promoter: human cytomegalovirus (CMV) immediate early promoter
  11341..11521   +  LTR            5' LTR (truncated): truncated 5' long terminal repeat (LTR) from HIV-1
  11568..11693   +  misc_feature   HIV-1 Ψ: packaging signal of human immunodeficiency virus type 1
  11677..12040   +  CDS            HIV-1 gag (fragment): gag protein from human immunodeficiency virus 1; gag
  12186..12419   +  misc_feature   RRE: The Rev response element (RRE) of HIV-1 allows for Rev-dependent mRNA export from the nucleus to the cytoplasm.
  12796..12896   +  CDS            Rev (fragment): human immunodeficiency virus 1 (HIV-1) Rev protein; rev; enhances nuclear export of unspliced and incompletely spliced viral mRNAs
  12946..13063   +  misc_feature   cPPT/CTS: central polypurine tract and central termination sequence of HIV-1
  13114..13354   +  promoter       U6 promoter: RNA polymerase III promoter for human U6 snRNA
>Addgene plasmid #118203 | Lenti-(BB)-hPGK-KRAB-dCas9-P2A-BlastR rs11257655-guide4 | addgene full sequence | sequence record 240387 | Addgene NGS Result
GTTTTAGAGCTAGAAATAGCAAGTTAAAATAAGGCTAGTCCGTTATCAACTTGAAAAAGTGGCACCGAGT
CGGTGCTTTTTTGAATTCGCTAGCTAGGTCTTGAAAGGGGTTGGGGTTGCGCCTTTTCCAAGGCAGCCCT
GGGTTTGCGCAGGGACGCGGCTGCTCTGGGCGTGGTTCCGGGAAACGCAGCGGCGCCGACCCTGGGTCTC
GCACATTCTTCACGTCCGTTCGCAGCGTCACCCGGATCTTCGCCGCTACCCTTGTGGGCCCCCCGGCGAC
GCTTCCTGCTCCGCCCCTAAGTCGGGAAGGTTCCTTGCGGTTCGCGGCGTGCCGGACGTGACAAACGGAA
GCCGCACGTCTCACTAGTACCCTCGCAGACGGACAGCGCCAGGGAGCAATGGCAGCGCGCCGACCGCGAT
GGGCTGTGGCCAATAGCGGCTGCTCAGCAGGGCGCGCCGAGAGCAGCGGCCGGGAAGGGGCGGTGCGGGA
GGCGGGGTGTGGGGCGGTAGTGTGGGCCCTGTTCCTGCCCGCGCGGTGTTCCGCATTCTGCAAGCCTCCG
GAGCGCACGTCGGCAGTCGGCTCCCTCGTTGACCGAATCACCGACCTCTCTCCCCAGGACCGGTGATCCG
CCACCATGGATGCTAAGTCACTAACTGCCTGGTCCCGGACACTGGTGACCTTCAAGGATGTATTTGTGGA
CTTCACCAGGGAGGAGTGGAAGCTGCTGGACACTGCTCAGCAGATCGTGTACAGAAATGTGATGCTGGAG
AACTATAAGAACCTGGTTTCCTTGGGTTATCAGCTTACTAAGCCAGATGTGATCCTCCGGTTGGAGAAGG
GAGAAGAGCCCGGCGGTTCCGGCGGAGGGTCGATGGACAAGAAGTACAGCATCGGCCTGGCCATCGGCAC
CAACTCTGTCGGCTGGGCCGTGATCACCGACGAGTACAAGGTGCCCAGCAAGAAATTCAAGGTGCTGGGC
AACACCGACCGGCACAGCATCAAGAAGAACCTGATCGGCGCCCTGCTGTTCGACAGCGGAGAAACAGCCG
AGGCCACCCGGCTGAAGAGAACCGCCAGAAGAAGATACACCAGACGGAAGAACCGGATCTGCTATCTGCA
AGAGATCTTCAGCAACGAGATGGCCAAGGTGGACGACAGCTTCTTCCACAGACTGGAAGAGTCCTTCCTG
GTGGAAGAGGATAAGAAGCACGAGCGGCACCCCATCTTCGGCAACATCGTGGACGAGGTGGCCTACCACG
AGAAGTACCCCACCATCTACCACCTGAGAAAGAAACTGGTGGACAGCACCGACAAGGCCGACCTGCGGCT
GATCTATCTGGCCCTGGCCCACATGATCAAGTTCCGGGGCCACTTCCTGATCGAGGGCGACCTGAACCCC
GACAACAGCGACGTGGACAAGCTGTTCATCCAGCTGGTGCAGACCTACAACCAGCTGTTCGAGGAAAACC
CCATCAACGCCAGCGGCGTGGACGCCAAGGCCATCCTGTCTGCCAGACTGAGCAAGAGCAGACGGCTGGA
AAATCTGATCGCCCAGCTGCCCGGCGAGAAGAAGAATGGCCTGTTCGGCAACCTGATTGCCCTGAGCCTG
GGCCTGACCCCCAACTTCAAGAGCAACTTCGACCTGGCCGAGGATGCCAAACTGCAGCTGAGCAAGGACA
CCTACGACGACGACCTGGACAACCTGCTGGCCCAGATCGGCGACCAGTACGCCGACCTGTTTCTGGCCGC
CAAGAACCTGTCCGACGCCATCCTGCTGAGCGACATCCTGAGAGTGAACACCGAGATCACCAAGGCCCCC
CTGAGCGCCTCTATGATCAAGAGATACGACGAGCACCACCAGGACCTGACCCTGCTGAAAGCTCTCGTGC
GGCAGCAGCTGCCTGAGAAGTACAAAGAGATTTTCTTCGACCAGAGCAAGAACGGCTACGCCGGCTACAT
CGATGGCGGAGCCAGCCAGGAAGAGTTCTACAAGTTCATCAAGCCCATCCTGGAAAAGATGGACGGCACC
GAGGAACTGCTCGTGAAGCTGAACAGAGAGGACCTGCTGCGGAAGCAGCGGACCTTCGACAACGGCAGCA
TCCCCCACCAGATCCACCTGGGAGAGCTGCACGCCATTCTGCGGCGGCAGGAAGATTTTTACCCATTCCT
GAAGGACAACCGGGAAAAGATCGAGAAGATCCTGACCTTCCGCATCCCCTACTACGTGGGCCCTCTGGCC
AGGGGAAACAGCAGATTCGCCTGGATGACCAGAAAGAGCGAGGAAACCATCACCCCCTGGAACTTCGAGG
AAGTGGTGGACAAGGGCGCCAGCGCCCAGAGCTTCATCGAGCGGATGACCAACTTCGATAAGAACCTGCC
CAACGAGAAGGTGCTGCCCAAGCACAGCCTGCTGTACGAGTACTTCACCGTGTACAACGAGCTGACCAAA
GTGAAATACGTGACCGAGGGAATGAGAAAGCCCGCCTTCCTGAGCGGCGAGCAGAAAAAAGCCATCGTGG
ACCTGCTGTTCAAGACCAACCGGAAAGTGACCGTGAAGCAGCTGAAAGAGGACTACTTCAAGAAAATCGA
GTGCTTCGACTCCGTGGAAATCTCCGGCGTGGAAGATCGGTTCAACGCCTCCCTGGGCACATACCACGAT
CTGCTGAAAATTATCAAGGACAAGGACTTCCTGGACAATGAGGAAAACGAGGACATTCTGGAAGATATCG
TGCTGACCCTGACACTGTTTGAGGACAGAGAGATGATCGAGGAACGGCTGAAAACCTATGCCCACCTGTT
CGACGACAAAGTGATGAAGCAGCTGAAGCGGCGGAGATACACCGGCTGGGGCAGGCTGAGCCGGAAGCTG
ATCAACGGCATCCGGGACAAGCAGTCCGGCAAGACAATCCTGGATTTCCTGAAGTCCGACGGCTTCGCCA
ACAGAAACTTCATGCAGCTGATCCACGACGACAGCCTGACCTTTAAAGAGGACATCCAGAAAGCCCAGGT
GTCCGGCCAGGGCGATAGCCTGCACGAGCACATTGCCAATCTGGCCGGCAGCCCCGCCATTAAGAAGGGC
ATCCTGCAGACAGTGAAGGTGGTGGACGAGCTCGTGAAAGTGATGGGCCGGCACAAGCCCGAGAACATCG
TGATCGAAATGGCCAGAGAGAACCAGACCACCCAGAAGGGACAGAAGAACAGCCGCGAGAGAATGAAGCG
GATCGAAGAGGGCATCAAAGAGCTGGGCAGCCAGATCCTGAAAGAACACCCCGTGGAAAACACCCAGCTG
CAGAACGAGAAGCTGTACCTGTACTACCTGCAGAATGGGCGGGATATGTACGTGGACCAGGAACTGGACA
TCAACCGGCTGTCCGACTACGATGTGGACGCTATCGTGCCTCAGAGCTTTCTGAAGGACGACTCCATCGA
TAACAAAGTGCTGACTCGGAGCGACAAGAACCGGGGCAAGAGCGACAACGTGCCCTCCGAAGAGGTCGTG
AAGAAGATGAAGAACTACTGGCGCCAGCTGCTGAATGCCAAGCTGATTACCCAGAGGAAGTTCGACAATC
TGACCAAGGCCGAGAGAGGCGGCCTGAGCGAACTGGATAAGGCCGGCTTCATCAAGAGACAGCTGGTGGA
AACCCGGCAGATCACAAAGCACGTGGCACAGATCCTGGACTCCCGGATGAACACTAAGTACGACGAGAAC
GACAAACTGATCCGGGAAGTGAAAGTGATCACCCTGAAGTCCAAGCTGGTGTCCGATTTCCGGAAGGATT
TCCAGTTTTACAAAGTGCGCGAGATCAACAACTACCACCACGCCCACGACGCCTACCTGAACGCCGTCGT
GGGAACCGCCCTGATCAAAAAGTACCCTAAGCTGGAAAGCGAGTTCGTGTACGGCGACTACAAGGTGTAC
GACGTGCGGAAGATGATCGCCAAGAGCGAGCAGGAAATCGGCAAGGCTACCGCCAAGTACTTCTTCTACA
GCAACATCATGAACTTTTTCAAGACCGAGATTACCCTGGCCAACGGCGAGATCCGGAAGCGGCCTCTGAT
CGAGACAAACGGCGAAACAGGCGAGATCGTGTGGGATAAGGGCCGGGACTTTGCCACCGTGCGGAAAGTG
CTGTCTATGCCCCAAGTGAATATCGTGAAAAAGACCGAGGTGCAGACAGGCGGCTTCAGCAAAGAGTCTA
TCCTGCCCAAGAGGAACAGCGACAAGCTGATCGCCAGAAAGAAGGACTGGGACCCTAAGAAGTACGGCGG
CTTCGACAGCCCCACCGTGGCCTATTCTGTGCTGGTGGTGGCCAAAGTGGAAAAGGGCAAGTCCAAGAAA
CTGAAGAGTGTGAAAGAGCTGCTGGGGATCACCATCATGGAAAGAAGCAGCTTCGAGAAGAATCCCATCG
ACTTTCTGGAAGCCAAGGGCTACAAAGAAGTGAAAAAGGACCTGATCATCAAGCTGCCTAAGTACTCCCT
GTTCGAGCTGGAAAACGGCCGGAAGAGAATGCTGGCCTCTGCCGGCGAACTGCAGAAGGGAAACGAACTG
GCCCTGCCCTCCAAATATGTGAACTTCCTGTACCTGGCCAGCCACTATGAGAAGCTGAAGGGCTCCCCCG
AGGATAATGAGCAGAAACAGCTGTTTGTGGAACAGCACAAACACTACCTGGACGAGATCATCGAGCAGAT
CAGCGAGTTCTCCAAGAGAGTGATCCTGGCCGACGCTAATCTGGACAAGGTGCTGAGCGCCTACAACAAG
CACAGAGACAAGCCTATCAGAGAGCAGGCCGAGAATATCATCCACCTGTTTACCCTGACCAGTCTGGGAG
CCCCTGCCGCCTTCAAGTACTTTGACACCACCATCGACCGGAAGAGGTACACCAGCACCAAAGAGGTGCT
GGACGCCACCCTGATCCACCAGAGCATCACCGGCCTGTACGAGACACGGATCGACCTGTCTCAGCTGGGA
GGCGACGCCTATCCCTATGACGTGCCCGATTATGCCAGCCTGGGCAGCGGCTCCCCCAAGAAAAAACGCA
AGGTGGAAGATCCTAAGAAAAAGCGGAAAGTGGACGGCATTGGTAGTGGGAGCAACGGCAGCAGCGGGGA
TCCGGCCGCAACAAACTTCTCTCTGCTGAAACAAGCCGGAGATGTCGAAGAGAATCCTGGACCGATGGCC
AAGCCTTTGTCTCAAGAAGAATCCACCCTCATTGAAAGAGCAACGGCTACAATCAACAGCATCCCCATCT
CTGAAGACTACAGCGTCGCCAGCGCAGCTCTCTCTAGCGACGGCCGCATCTTCACTGGTGTCAATGTATA
TCATTTTACTGGGGGACCTTGTGCAGAACTCGTGGTGCTGGGCACTGCTGCTGCTGCGGCAGCTGGCAAC
CTGACTTGTATCGTCGCGATCGGAAATGAGAACAGGGGCATCTTGAGCCCCTGCGGACGGTGCCGACAGG
TGCTTCTCGATCTGCATCCTGGGATCAAAGCCATAGTGAAGGACAGTGATGGACAGCCGACGGCAGTTGG
GATTCGTGAATTGCTGCCCTCTGGTTATGTGTGGGAGGGCTAAGAATTCGATATCAAGCTTATCGGTAAT
CAACCTCTGGATTACAAAATTTGTGAAAGATTGACTGGTATTCTTAACTATGTTGCTCCTTTTACGCTAT
GTGGATACGCTGCTTTAATGCCTTTGTATCATGCTATTGCTTCCCGTATGGCTTTCATTTTCTCCTCCTT
GTATAAATCCTGGTTGCTGTCTCTTTATGAGGAGTTGTGGCCCGTTGTCAGGCAACGTGGCGTGGTGTGC
ACTGTGTTTGCTGACGCAACCCCCACTGGTTGGGGCATTGCCACCACCTGTCAGCTCCTTTCCGGGACTT
TCGCTTTCCCCCTCCCTATTGCCACGGCGGAACTCATCGCCGCCTGCCTTGCCCGCTGCTGGACAGGGGC
TCGGCTGTTGGGCACTGACAATTCCGTGGTGTTGTCGGGGAAATCATCGTCCTTTCCTTGGCTGCTCGCC
TGTGTTGCCACCTGGATTCTGCGCGGGACGTCCTTCTGCTACGTCCCTTCGGCCCTCAATCCAGCGGACC
TTCCTTCCCGCGGCCTGCTGCCGGCTCTGCGGCCTCTTCCGCGTCTTCGCCTTCGCCCTCAGACGAGTCG
GATCTCCCTTTGGGCCGCCTCCCCGCGTCGACTTTAAGACCAATGACTTACAAGGCAGCTGTAGATCTTA
GCCACTTTTTAAAAGAAAAGGGGGGACTGGAAGGGCTAATTCACTCCCAACGAAGACAAGATCTGCTTTT
TGCTTGTACTGGGTCTCTCTGGTTAGACCAGATCTGAGCCTGGGAGCTCTCTGGCTAACTAGGGAACCCA
CTGCTTAAGCCTCAATAAAGCTTGCCTTGAGTGCTTCAAGTAGTGTGTGCCCGTCTGTTGTGTGACTCTG
GTAACTAGAGATCCCTCAGACCCTTTTAGTCAGTGTGGAAAATCTCTAGCAGGGCCCGTTTAAACCCGCT
GATCAGCCTCGACTGTGCCTTCTAGTTGCCAGCCATCTGTTGTTTGCCCCTCCCCCGTGCCTTCCTTGAC
CCTGGAAGGTGCCACTCCCACTGTCCTTTCCTAATAAAATGAGGAAATTGCATCGCATTGTCTGAGTAGG
TGTCATTCTATTCTGGGGGGTGGGGTGGGGCAGGACAGCAAGGGGGAGGATTGGGAAGACAATAGCAGGC
ATGCTGGGGATGCGGTGGGCTCTATGGCTTCTGAGGCGGAAAGAACCAGCTGGGGCTCTAGGGGGTATCC
CC
[124 nt withheld, positions 6793-6916]
C
[91 nt withheld, positions 6918-7008]
A
[49 nt withheld, positions 7010-7058]
CCTTTGACGTTGGAGTCCACGTTCTTT
[37 nt withheld, positions 7086-7122]
ACCCTATCTCGGTCTATTCTTTTGATTTATAAGGGATTTTGCCGATTTCGGCCTATTGGTTAAAAAATGA
GCTGATTTAACAAAAATTTAACGCGAATTAATTCTGTGGAATGTGTGTCAGTTAGGGTGTGGAAAGTCCC
CAGGCTCCCCAGCAGGCAGAAGTATGCAAAGCATGCATCTCAATTAGTCAGCAACCAGGTGTGGAAAGTC
CCCAGGCTCCCCAGCAGGCAGAAGTATGCAAAGCATGCATCTCAATTAGTCAGCAACCATAGTCCCGCCC
CTAACTCCGCCCATCCCGCCCCTAACTCCGCCCAGTTCCGCCCATTCTCCGCCCCATGGCTGACTAATTT
TTTTTATTTATGCAGAGGCCGAGGCCGCCTCTGCCTCTGAGCTATTCCAGAAGTAGTGAGGAGGCTTTTT
TGGAGGCCTAGGCTTTTGCAAAAAGCTCCCGGGAGCTTGTATATCCATTTTCGGATCTGATCAGCACGTG
TTGACAATTAATCATCGGCATAGTATATCGGCATAGTATAATACGACAAGGTGAGGAACTAAACCATGGC
CAAGTTGACCAGTGCCGTTCCGGTGCTCACCGCGCGCGACGTCGCCGGAGCGGTCGAGTTCTGGACCGAC
CGGCTCGGGTTCTCCCGGGACTTCGTGGAGGACGACTTCGCCGGTGTGGTCCGGGACGACGTGACCCTGT
TCATCAGCGCGGTCCAGGACCAGGTGGTGCCGGACAACACCCTGGCCTGGGTGTGGGTGCGCGGCCTGGA
CGAGCTGTACGCCGAGTGGTCGGAGGTCGTGTCCACGAACTTCCGGGACGCCTCCGGGCCGGCCATGACC
GAGATCGGCGAGCAGCCGTGGGGGCGGGAGTTCGCCCTGCGCGACCCGGCCGGCAACTGCGTGCACTTCG
TGGCCGAGGAGCAGGACTGACACGTGCTACGAGATTTCGATTCCACCGCCGCCTTCTATGAAAGGTTGGG
CTTCGGAATCGTTTTCCGGGACGCCGGCTGGATGATCCTCCAGCGCGGGGATCTCATGCTGGAGTTCTTC
GCCCACCCCAACTTGTTTATTGCAGCTTATAATGGTTACAAATAAAGCAATAGCATCACAAATTTCACAA
ATAAAGCATTTTTTTCACTGCATTCTAGTTGTGGTTTGTCCAAACTCATCAATGTATCTTATCATGTCTG
TATACCGTCGACCTCTAGCTAGAGCTTGGCGTAATCATGGTCATAGCTGTTTCCTGTGTGAAATTGTTAT
CCGCTCACAATTCCACACAACATACGAGCCGGAAGCATAAAGTGTAAAGCCTGGGGTGCCTAATGAGTGA
GCTAACTCACATTAATTGCGTTGCGCTCACTGCCCGCTTTCCAGTCGGGAAACCTGTCGTGCCAGCTGCA
TTAATGAATCGGCCAACGCGCGGGGAGAGGCGGTTTGCGTATTGGGCGCTCTTCCGCTTCCTCGCTCACT
GACTCGCTGCGCTCGGTCGTTCGGCTGCGGCGAGCGGTATCAGCTCACTCAAAGGCGGTAATACGGTTAT
CCACAGAATCAGGGGATAACGCAGGAAAGAACATGTGAGCAAAAGGCCAGCAAAAGGCCAGGAACCGTAA
AAAGGCCGCGTTGCTGGCGTTTTTCCATAGGCTCCGCCCCCCTGACGAGCATCACAAAAATCGACGCTCA
AGTCAGAGGTGGCGAAACCCGACAGGACTATAAAGATACCAGGCGTTTCCCCCTGGAAGCTCCCTCGTGC
GCTCTCCTGTTCCGACCCTGCCGCTTACCGGATACCTGTCCGCCTTTCTCCCTTCGGGAAGCGTGGCGCT
TTCTCATAGCTCACGCTGTAGGTATCTCAGTTCGGTGTAGGTCGTTCGCTCCAAGCTGGGCTGTGTGCAC
GAACCCCCCGTTCAGCCCGACCGCTGCGCCTTATCCGGTAACTATCGTCTTGAGTCCAACCCGGTAAGAC
ACGACTTATCGCCACTGGCAGCAGCCACTGGTAACAGGATTAGCAGAGCGAGGTATGTAGGCGGTGCTAC
AGAGTTCTTGAAGTGGTGGCCTAACTACGGCTACACTAGAAGAACAGTATTTGGTATCTGCGCTCTGCTG
AAGCCAGTTACCTTCGGAAAAAGAGTTGGTAGCTCTTGATCCGGCAAACAAACCACCGCTGGTAGCGGTG
GTTTTTTTGTTTGCAAGCAGCAGATTACGCGCAGAAAAAAAGGATCTCAAGAAGATCCTTTGATCTTTTC
TACGGGGTCTGACGCTCAGTGGAACGAAAACTCACGTTAAGGGATTTTGGTCATGAGATTATCAAAAAGG
ATCTTCACCTAGATCCTTTTAAATTAAAAATGAAGTTTTAAATCAATCTAAAGTATATATGAGTAAACTT
GGTCTGACAGTTACCAATGCTTAATCAGTGAGGCACCTATCTCAGCGATCTGTCTATTTCGTTCATCCAT
AGTTGCCTGACTCCCCGTCGTGTAGATAACTACGATACGGGAGGGCTTACCATCTGGCCCCAGTGCTGCA
ATGATACCGCGAGACCCACGCTCACCGGCTCCAGATTTATCAGCAATAAACCAGCCAGCCGGAAGGGCCG
AGCGCAGAAGTGGTCCTGCAACTTTATCCGCCTCCATCCAGTCTATTAATTGTTGCCGGGAAGCTAGAGT
AAGTAGTTCGCCAGTTAATAGTTTGCGCAACGTTGTTGCCATTGCTACAGGCATCGTGGTGTCACGCTCG
TCGTTTGGTATGGCTTCATTCAGCTCCGGTTCCCAACGATCAAGGCGAGTTACATGATCCCCCATGTTGT
GCAAAAAAGCGGTTAGCTCCTTCGGTCCTCCGATCGTTGTCAGAAGTAAGTTGGCCGCAGTGTTATCACT
CATGGTTATGGCAGCACTGCATAATTCTCTTACTGTCATGCCATCCGTAAGATGCTTTTCTGTGACTGGT
GAGTACTCAACCAAGTCATTCTGAGAATAGTGTATGCGGCGACCGAGTTGCTCTTGCCCGGCGTCAATAC
GGGATAATACCGCGCCACATAGCAGAACTTTAAAAGTGCTCATCATTGGAAAACGTTCTTCGGGGCGAAA
ACTCTCAAGGATCTTACCGCTGTTGAGATCCAGTTCGATGTAACCCACTCGTGCACCCAACTGATCTTCA
GCATCTTTTACTTTCACCAGCGTTTCTGGGTGAGCAAAAACAGGAAGGCAAAATGCCGCAAAAAAGGGAA
TAAGGGCGACACGGAAATGTTGAATACTCATACTCTTCCTTTTTCAATATTATTGAAGCATTTATCAGGG
TTATTGTCTCATGAGCGGATACATATTTGAATGTATTTAGAAAAATAAACAAATAGGGGTTCCGCGCACA
TTTCCCCGAAAAGTGCCACCTGACGTCGACGGATCGGGAGATCTCCCGATCCCCTATGGTGCACTCTCAG
TACAATCTGCTCTGATGCCGCATAGTTAAGCCAGTATCTGCTCCCTGCTTGTGTGTTGGAGGTCGCTGAG
TAGTGCGCGAGCAAAATTTAAGCTACAACAAGGCAAGGCTTGACCGACAATTGCATGAAGAATCTGCTTA
GGGTTAGGCGTTTTGCGCTGCTTCGCGATGTACGGGCCAGATATACGCGTTGACATTGATTATTGACTAG
TTATTAATAGTAATCAATTACGGGGTCATTAGTTCATAGCCCATATATGGAGTTCCGCGTTACATAACTT
ACGGTAAATGGCCCGCCTGGCTGACCGCCCAACGACCCCCGCCCATTGACGTCAATAATGACGTATGTTC
CCATAGTAACGCCAATAGGGACTTTCCATTGACGTCAATGGGTGGAGTATTTACGGTAAACTGCCCACTT
GGCAGTACATCAAGTGTATCATATGCCAAGTACGCCCCCTATTGACGTCAATGACGGTAAATGGCCCGCC
TGGCATTATGCCCAGTACATGACCTTATGGGACTTTCCTACTTGGCAGTACATCTACGTATTAGTCATCG
CTATTACCATGGTGATGCGGTTTTGGCAGTACATCAATGGGCGTGGATAGCGGTTTGACTCACGGGGATT
TCCAAGTCTCCACCCCATTGACGTCAATGGGAGTTTGTTTTGGCACCAAAATCAACGGGACTTTCCAAAA
TGTCGTAACAACTCCGCCCCATTGACGCAAATGGGCGGTAGGCGTGTACGGTGGGAGGTCTATATAAGCA
GCGCGTTTTGCCTGTACTGGGTCTCTCTGGTTAGACCAGATCTGAGCCTGGGAGCTCTCTGGCTAACTAG
GGAACCCACTGCTTAAGCCTCAATAAAGCTTGCCTTGAGTGCTTCAAGTAGTGTGTGCCCGTCTGTTGTG
TGACTCTGGTAACTAGAGATCCCTCAGACCCTTTTAGTCAGTGTGGAAAATCTCTAGCAGTGGCGCCCGA
ACAGGGACTTGAAAGCGAAAGGGAAACCAGAGGAGCTCTCTCGACGCAGGACTCGGCTTGCTGAAGCGCG
CACGGCAAGAGGCGAGGGGCGGCGACTGGTGAGTACGCCAAAAATTTTGACTAGCGGAGGCTAGAAGGAG
AGAGATGGGTGCGAGAGCGTCAGTATTAAGCGGGGGAGAATTAGATCGCGATGGGAAAAAATTCGGTTAA
GGCCAGGGGGAAAGAAAAAATATAAATTAAAACATATAGTATGGGCAAGCAGGGAGCTAGAACGATTCGC
AGTTAATCCTGGCCTGTTAGAAACATCAGAAGGCTGTAGACAAATACTGGGACAGCTACAACCATCCCTT
CAGACAGGATCAGAAGAACTTAGATCATTATATAATACAGTAGCAACCCTCTATTGTGTGCATCAAAGGA
TAGAGATAAAAGACACCAAGGAAGCTTTAGACAAGATAGAGGAAGAGCAAAACAAAAGTAAGACCACCGC
ACAGCAAGCGGCCGCTGATCTTCAGACCTGGAGGAGGAGATATGAGGGACAATTGGAGAAGTGAATTATA
TAAATATAAAGTAGTAAAAATTGAACCATTAGGAGTAGCACCCACCAAGGCAAAGAGAAGAGTGGTGCAG
AGAGAAAAAAGAGCAGTGGGAATAGGAGCTTTGTTCCTTGGGTTCTTGGGAGCAGCAGGAAGCACTATGG
GCGCAGCGTCAATGACGCTGACGGTACAGGCCAGACAATTATTGTCTGGTATAGTGCAGCAGCAGAACAA
TTTGCTGAGGGCTATTGAGGCGCAACAGCATCTGTTGCAACTCACAGTCTGGGGCATCAAGCAGCTCCAG
GCAAGAATCCTGGCTGTGGAAAGATACCTAAAGGATCAACAGCTCCTGGGGATTTGGGGTTGCTCTGGAA
AACTCATTTGCACCACTGCTGTGCCTTGGAATGCTAGTTGGAGTAATAAATCTCTGGAACAGATTTGGAA
TCACACGACCTGGATGGAGTGGGACAGAGAAATTAACAATTACACAAGCTTAATACACTCCTTAATTGAA
GAATCGCAAAACCAGCAAGAAAAGAATGAACAAGAATTATTGGAATTAGATAAATGGGCAAGTTTGTGGA
ATTGGTTTAACATAACAAATTGGCTGTGGTATATAAAATTATTCATAATGATAGTAGGAGGCTTGGTAGG
TTTAAGAATAGTTTTTGCTGTACTTTCTATAGTGAATAGAGTTAGGCAGGGATATTCACCATTATCGTTT
CAGACCCACCTCCCAACCCCGAGGGGACCCGACAGGCCCGAAGGAATAGAAGAAGAAGGTGGAGAGAGAG
ACAGAGACAGATCCATTCGATTAGTGAACGGATCGGCACTGCGTGCGCCAATTCTGCAGACAAATGGCAG
TATTCATCCACAATTTTAAAAGAAAAGGGGGGATTGGGGGGTACAGTGCAGGGGAAAGAATAGTAGACAT
AATAGCAACAGACATACAAACTAAAGAATTACAAAAACAAATTACAAAAATTCAAAATTTTCGGGTTTAT
TACAGGGACAGCAGAGATCCAGTTTGGTTAATTAAGGTACCGAGGGCCTATTTCCCATGATTCCTTCATA
TTTGCATATACGATACAAGGCTGTTAGAGAGATAATTAGAATTAATTTGACTGTAAACACAAAGATATTA
GTACAAAATACGTGACGTAGAAAGTAATAATTTCTTGGGTAGTTTGCAGTTTTAAAATTATGTTTTAAAA
TGGACTATCATATGCTTACCGTAACTTGAAAGTATTTCGATTTCTTGGCTTTATATATCTTGTGGAAAGG
ACGAAACACCGGAATATGACACAACTTCCAG
