>Addgene plasmid #118203 | Lenti-(BB)-hPGK-KRAB-dCas9-P2A-BlastR rs11257655-guide4 | depositor partial sequence | sequence record 223309 | Guide RNA, gRNA scaffold
NNNNNNNNNNNNNTNTNNNTNNGGNNNGGACGAAACACCGGAATATGACACAACTTCCAGGTTTTAGAGC
TAGAAATAGCAAGTTAAAATAAGGCTAGTCCGTTATCAACTTGAAAAAGTGGCACCGAGTCGGTGCTTTT
TTGAATTCGCTAGCTAGGTCTTGAAAGGGGTTGGGGTTGCGCCTTTTCCAAGGCAGCCCTGGGTTTGCGC
AGGGACGCGGCTGCTCTGGGCGTGGTTCCGGGAAACGCAGCGGCGCCGACCCTGGGTCTCGCACATTCTT
CACGTCCGTTCGCAGCGTCACCCGGATCTTCGCCGCTACCCTTGTGGGCCCCCCGGCGACGCTTCCTGCT
CCGCCCCTAAGTCGGGAAGGTTCCTTGCGGTTCGCGGCGTGCCGGACGTGACAAACGGAAGCCGCACGTC
TCACTAGTACCCTCGCAGACGGACAGCGCCAGGGAGCAATGGCAGCGCGCCGACCGCGATGGGCTGTGGC
CAATAGCGGCTGCTCAGCAGGGCGCGCCGAGAGCAGCGGCCGGGAAGGGGCGGTGCGGGAGGCGGGGTGT
GNNNCNNNNNNNNNNNANNNNNNNNNNNNNNNNNGNNNNNNNNNNNNNNNNNNNNNNNNNNGNNNNNNNN
NNNNNNNNNTCGNNNANANANNGAANNANNANNNNNNNNNNNNNNNNNNANTNNGCNANANNGNNNNNNN
NNANNANNNNNNNNNANANNNAANNNGANNNNNNAANNNGGTGGNNNNNNANNNNNNNNNNNNNNANNNN
NNNNNANNNNNNNTNNNNNNNNATNNNNNNNNNNNNNNGNANNANANNNNNNNNANNGGNNNANNTNNNN
NNNNNGGNNAGGNANGNTNNNNNGNNGNNNANGNNNNNANNNGNANNNNNNNNNNNGNAANNNNNNNNNN
NANNNNNNTACNNAGG
